Addgene plasmid #57956: mOrange2-ER-5
Purpose: Localization: Endoplasmic Reticulum, Excitation: 549, Emission: 565
Depositing lab: Michael Davidson. Depositing organization: Florida State University, Tallahassee.
Backbone
  Vector backbone: mOrange2
  Backbone size w/o insert (bp): 4750
  Vector type: Mammalian Expression
  Selectable markers: Neomycin (select with G418)
Growth in bacteria
  Bacterial resistance: Kanamycin, 50 μg/mL
  Growth temperature: 37°C
  Growth strain: DH5alpha
  Copy number: High Copy
Gene/Insert
  Gene/Insert name: ER (alt name: NM_004343.3)
  Species: H. sapiens (human)
  Mutation: ER Signal Peptide
  Entrez Gene: CALR (a.k.a. CALR1, CRT, HEL-S-99n, RO, SSA, cC1qR)
  Promoter: CMV
  Tag / fusion protein: mOrange2
  Cloning method: Unknown
  Sequencing primers: 5′ CMV-F; 3′ SV40pA-R
Terms and licenses: Academic/Nonprofit Terms; Industry Terms: Not Available to Industry
Depositor comments: . Excitation = 549; Emission = 565
How to cite: mOrange2-ER-5 was a gift from Michael Davidson (Addgene plasmid # 57956 ; http://n2t.net/addgene:57956 ; RRID:Addgene_57956)
