[The description below was written by a language model from this plasmid's Addgene catalogue record.]
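Description:
mOrange2-ER-5 is a mammalian expression plasmid that produces an endoplasmic reticulum-targeted version of the orange fluorescent protein mOrange2. It is built on an mOrange2 fluorescent-protein backbone of about 4.75 kb without the insert. In bacteria it is maintained as a high-copy plasmid under kanamycin selection. A neomycin resistance marker allows G418 selection of transfected mammalian cells, so stable lines can be made as well as transient transfections.

The insert comes from human calreticulin (CALR), an abundant ER-lumenal chaperone. The record indicates that only the ER signal peptide is used, not the full-length protein. This targeting sequence is fused to mOrange2 and expressed from the strong constitutive CMV promoter. The listed 3′ sequencing primer implies an SV40 polyadenylation signal downstream of the cassette. A signal peptide directs the nascent fusion protein into the ER through the secretory translocation machinery, which is consistent with the stated ER localization. The record does not say which side of the fluorescent protein carries the signal peptide, whether a C-terminal ER retention motif is present, what the "5" in the name refers to, or how the construct was cloned. No feature table is provided, so these details cannot be confirmed.

The construct serves as an organelle marker for fluorescence microscopy, labelling the ER in live or fixed mammalian cells. Its recorded excitation maximum is 549 nm and its emission maximum is 565 nm. This orange emission suits multicolour imaging alongside spectrally separate markers such as green or far-red fluorescent proteins.
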