>Addgene plasmid #57956 | mOrange2-ER-5 | depositor partial sequence | sequence record 89104 | insert sequence
AAAATGTCGTAACAACTCCGCCCCATTGACGCAAATGGGCGGTAGGCGTGTACGGTGGAGGTCTATATAA
GCAGAGCTGGTTTAGTGAACCGTCAGATCCGCTAGCGCCACCATGCTGCTATCCGTGCCGTTGCTGCTCG
GCCTCCTCGGCCTGGCCGTCGCCGCACCGGTCGCCACCATGGTGAGCAAGGGCGAGGAGAATAACATGGC
CATCATCAAGGAGTTCATGCGCTTCAAGGTGCGCATGGAGGGCTCCGTGAACGGCCACGAGTTCGAGATC
GAGGGCGAGGGCGAGGGCCGCCCCTACGAGGGCTTTCAGACCGCTAAGCTGAAGGTGACCAAGGGTGGCC
CCCTGCCCTTCGCCTGGGACATCCTGTCCCCTCATTTCACCTACGGCTCCAAGGCCTACGTGAAGCACCC
CGCCGACATCCCCGACTACTTCAAGCTGTCCTTCCCCGAGGGCTTCAAGTGGGAGCGCGTGATGAACTAC
GAGGACGGCGGCGTGGTGACCGTGACCCAGGACTCCTCCCTGCAGGACGGCGAGTTCATCTACAAGGTGA
AGCTGCGCGGCACCAACTTCCCCTCCGACGGCCCCGTGATGCAGAAGAAGACCATGGGCTGGGAGGCCTC
CTCCGAGCGGATGTACCCCGAGGACGGTGCCCTGAAGGGCAAGATCAAGATGAGGCTGAAGCTGAAGGAC
GGCGGCCACTACACCTCCGAGGTCAAGACCACCTACAAGGCCAAGAAGCCCGTGCAGCTGCCCGGCGCCT
ACATCGTCGACATCAAGTTGGACATCACCTCCCACAACGAGGACTACACCATCGTGGAACAGTACGAACG
CGCCGAGGGCCGCCACTCCACCGGCGGCATGGACGAGCTGTACAAGTCCGGAAAGGACGAGCTGTAAGAA
TTCTGCAGTCGACGGTACCGCGGGCCCGGGATCCACCGGATCTAGATAACTGATCATAATCAGCCATACC
ACATTTGTAGAGGT
