>Addgene plasmid #57956 | mOrange2-ER-5 | addgene partial sequence | sequence record 100882 | CMV-F 5'-CGCAAATGGGCGGTAGGCGTG-3'
CCGTCAGATCCGCTAGCGCCACCATGCTGCTATCCGTGCCGTTGCTGCTCGGCCTCCTCGGCCTGGCCGT
CGCCGCACCGGTCGCCACCATGGTGAGCAAGGGCGAGGAGAATAACATGGCCATCATCAAGGAGTTCATG
CGCTTCAAGGTGCGCATGGAGGGCTCCGTGAACGGCCACGAGTTCGAGATCGAGGGCGAGGGCGAGGGCC
GCCCCTACGAGGGCTTTCAGACCGCTAAGCTGAAGGTGACCAAGGGTGGCCCCCTGCCCTTCGCCTGGGA
CATCCTGTCCCCTCATTTCACCTACGGCTCCAAGGCCTACGTGAAGCACCCCGCCGACATCCCCGACTAC
TTCAAGCTGTCCTTCCCCGAGGGCTTCAAGTGGGAGCGCGTGATGAACTACGAGGACGGCGGCGTGGTGA
CCGTGACCCAGGACTCCTCCCTGCAGGACGGCGAGTTCATCTACAAGGTGAAGCTGCGCGGCACCAACTT
CCCCTCCGACGGCCCCGTGATGCAGAAGAAGACCATGGGCTGGGAGGCCTCCTCCGAGCGGATGTACCCC
GAGGACGGTGCCCTGAAGGGCAAGATCAAGATGAGGCTGAAGCTGAAGGACGGCGGCCACTACACCTCCG
AGGTCAAGACCACCTACAAGGCCAAGAAGCCCGTGCAGCTGCCCGGCGCCTACATCGTCGACATCAAGTT
GGACATCACCTCCCACAACGAGGACTACACCATCGTGGAACAGTACGAACGCGCCGAGGGCCGCCACTCC
ACCGGCGGCATGGACGAGCTGTACAAGTCCGGAA
